Addgene plasmid #186568: pSF-p15A-T7- YFP
Purpose: p15A ori, lacI PT7 promoter, AmpR. Kringle YFP (Yellow Fluorescence Protein) expression
Depositing lab: Teresa de Diego Puente. Depositing organization: Universidad de Murcia. Publication: Impact of the Expression System on Recombinant Protein Production in Escherichia coli BL21. Lozano Terol G, Gallego-Jara J, Sola Martinez RA, Martinez Vivancos A, Canovas Diaz M, de Diego Puente T. Front Microbiol. 2021 Jun 21;12:682001. doi: 10.3389/fmicb.2021.682001. eCollection 2021. PubMed 34234760.
Backbone
  Vector backbone: pSF-pA-PromMCS-KrYFP
  Backbone manufacturer: Oxgene
  Backbone size w/o insert (bp): 4613
  Total vector size (bp): 5706
  Modifications to backbone: PUC ori changed to p15A
  Vector type: Bacterial Expression
Growth in bacteria
  Bacterial resistance: Ampicillin, 100 μg/mL
  Growth temperature: 37°C
  Growth strain: DH5alpha
  Copy number: Low Copy
Gene/Insert
  Gene/Insert name: YFP (alt name: Kringle YFP (Yellow Fluorescence Protein))
  Insert size (bp): 705
  Promoter: T7 promoter
  Cloning method: Unknown
  Sequencing primers: 5′ AATAGGCTGTCCCCAGTGC; 3′ TGTATCAGTCAGTCAGTGCA
Terms and licenses: Academic/Nonprofit Terms; Industry Terms: Not Available to Industry
How to cite: pSF-p15A-T7- YFP was a gift from Teresa de Diego Puente (Addgene plasmid # 186568 ; http://n2t.net/addgene:186568 ; RRID:Addgene_186568)
