[The description below was written by a language model from this plasmid's Addgene catalogue record and pLannotate feature annotations shown in this document.]
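Description:
pSF-p15A-T7-YFP is a bacterial expression plasmid built on the Oxgene pSF-pA-PromMCS-KrYFP backbone, in which the original pUC origin of replication has been replaced by the p15A origin. This lowers the copy number (the record lists it as low copy) and makes the plasmid compatible with ColE1-type plasmids in the same E. coli cell. Selection is by ampicillin through the β-lactamase gene (AmpR), which is followed by an rrnG terminator. The catalogue gives a total size of 5,706 bp, while the sequenced record is 5,688 nt.

The payload is a yellow fluorescent protein reporter, described by the depositor as Kringle YFP and annotated in the sequence as phiYFP, a constitutively fluorescent protein derived from Phialidium. It is placed under a T7 promoter immediately followed by a lac operator, and a divergently oriented lacI gene with its own promoter supplies lac repressor. Transcription therefore depends on T7 RNA polymerase from the host and is inducible with IPTG or lactose. T7 and rrnG terminators lie downstream of the reporter. The cassette also retains elements of the modular parent vector that have no role in bacteria: β-globin insulators, synthetic and SV40 poly(A) signals, and an RNA polymerase II pause site. Short annotated fragments of a tetracycline resistance gene and SV40 large T antigen are incomplete and presumably non-functional.

According to the associated publication title, the plasmid belongs to a study of how expression system components affect recombinant protein production in E. coli BL21, with YFP fluorescence presumably serving as the readout of expression for this origin and promoter combination.
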