Features (pLannotate 1.2.2; 19 found; start..end, strand, type, name):
     18..89      +  misc_feature   5' β-globin insulator: insulator upstream of the human β-globin locus (Farrell et al., 2002)
     94..140     -  terminator     T7 terminator: transcription terminator for bacteriophage T7 RNA polymerase
    158..206     -  polyA_signal   poly(A) signal: synthetic polyadenylation signal
    241..289     +  polyA_signal   poly(A) signal: synthetic polyadenylation signal
    303..394     +  misc_feature   pause site: RNA polymerase II transcriptional pause signal from the human α2 globin gene
    401..1483    -  CDS            lacI: lac repressor; lacI; The lac repressor binds to the lac operator to inhibit transcription in E. coli. This inhibition can be relieved by adding lactose or isopropyl-β-D-thiogalactopyranoside (IPTG).
   1484..1561    -  promoter       lacI promoter: lacI
   1569..1848    -  CDS            TcR (fragment): tetracycline efflux protein; tet; confers resistance to tetracycline
   1870..1888    +  promoter       T7 promoter: promoter for bacteriophage T7 RNA polymerase
   1889..1913    +  protein_bind   lac operator: The lac repressor binds to the lac operator to inhibit transcription in E. coli. This inhibition can be relieved by adding lactose or isopropyl-β-D-thiogalactopyranoside (IPTG). lac repressor encoded by lacI
   1966..2661    +  CDS            phiYFP: phiYFP is a basic (constitutively fluorescent) yellow fluorescent protein published in 2004, derived from Phialidium sp. SL-2003.
   2777..2898    -  polyA_signal   SV40 poly(A) signal: SV40 polyadenylation signal
   2921..2990    -  CDS            large T antigen (fragment): large T antigen from SV40 (simian virus 40)
   3013..3059    +  terminator     T7 terminator: transcription terminator for bacteriophage T7 RNA polymerase
   3089..3225    +  terminator     rrnG terminator: transcription terminator from the E. coli ribosomal RNA rrnG operon (Albrechtsen et al., 1991)
   3270..3341    +  misc_feature   3' β-globin insulator: insulator downstream of the human β-globin locus (Farrell et al., 2002)
   3436..3981    -  rep_origin     p15A ori: Plasmids containing the medium-copy-number p15A origin of replication can be propagated in E. coli cells that contain a second plasmid with the ColE1 origin.
   4545..5405    +  CDS            AmpR: β-lactamase; bla; confers resistance to ampicillin, carbenicillin, and related antibiotics
   5418..5554    +  terminator     rrnG terminator: transcription terminator from the E. coli ribosomal RNA rrnG operon (Albrechtsen et al., 1991)
>Addgene plasmid #186568 | pSF-p15A-T7- YFP | addgene full sequence | sequence record 384159 | Addgene NGS Result
GCGATCGCGGCTCCCGACATCTTGGACCATTAGCTCCACAGGTATCTTCTTCCCTCTAGTGGTCATAACA
GCAGCTTCAGCTACCTCTCAATTCAAAAAACCCCTCAAGACCCGTTTAGAGGCCCCAAGGGGTTATGCTA
TCAATCGTTGCGTTACACACACAAAAAACCAACACACATCCATCTTCGATGGATAGCGATTTTATTATCT
AACTGCTGATCGAGTGTAGCCAGATCTGATAATAAAATATCTTTATTTTCATTACATCTGTGTGTTGGTT
TTTTGTGTGAATCGAAAGTACTAACATACGCTCTCCATCAAAACAAAACGAAACAAAACAAACTAGCAAA
ATAGGCTGTCCCCAGTGCAAATGCAGGTGCCAGAACATTTCTCTGTCGACTCACTGCCCGCTTTCCAGTC
GGGAAACCTGTCGTGCCAGCTGCATTAATGAATCGGCCAACGCGCGGGGAGAGGCGGTTTGCGTATTGGG
CGCCAGGGTGGTTTTTCTTTTCACCAGTGAGACGGGCAACAGCTGATTGCCCTTCACCGCCTGGCCCTGA
GAGAGTTGCAGCAAGCGGTCCACGCTGGTTTGCCCCAGCAGGCGAAAATCCTGTTTGATGGTGGTTAACG
GCGGGATATAACATGAGCTGTCTTCGGTATCGTCGTATCCCACTACCGAGATATCCGCACCAACGCGCAG
CCCGGACTCGGTAATGGCGCGCATTGCGCCCAGCGCCATCTGATCGTTGGCAACCAGCATCGCAGTGGGA
ACGATGCCCTCATTCAGCATTTGCATGGTTTGTTGAAAACCGGACATGGCACTCCAGTCGCCTTCCCGTT
CCGCTATCGGCTGAATTTGATTGCGAGTGAGATATTTATGCCAGCCAGCCAGACGCAGACGCGCCGAGAC
AGAACTTAATGGGCCCGCTAACAGCGCGATTTGCTGGTGACCCAATGCGACCAGATGCTCCACGCCCAGT
CGCGTACCGTCTTCATGGGAGAAAATAATACTGTTGATGGGTGTCTGGTCAGAGACATCAAGAAATAACG
CCGGAACATTAGTGCAGGCAGCTTCCACAGCAATGGCATCCTGGTCATCCAGCGGATAGTTAATGATCAG
CCCACTGACGCGTTGCGCGAGAAGATTGTGCACCGCCGCTTTACAGGCTTCGACGCCGCTTCGTTCTACC
ATCGACACCACCACGCTGGCACCCAGTTGATCGGCGCGAGATTTAATCGCCGCGACAATTTGCGACGGCG
CGTGCAGGGCCAGACTGGAGGTGGCAACGCCAATCAGCAACGACTGTTTGCCCGCCAGTTGTTGTGCCAC
GCGGTTGGGAATGTAATTCAGCTCCGCCATCGCCGCTTCCACTTTTTCCCGCGTTTTCGCAGAAACGTGG
CTGGCCTGGTTCACCACGCGGGAAACGGTCTGATAAGAGACACCGGCATACTCTGCGACATCGTATAACG
TTACTGGTTTCACATTCACCACCCTGAATTGACTCTCTTCCGGGCGCTATCATGCCATACCGCGAAAGGT
TTTGCGCCATTCGATGGTGTCCGGGATCTCGACGCTCTCCCTTATGCGACTCCTGCATTAGGAAGCAGCC
CAGTAGTAGGTTGAGGCCGTTGAGCACCGCCGCCGCAAGGAATGGTGCATGCAAGGAGATGGCGCCCAAC
AGTCCCCCGGCCACGGGGCCTGCCACCATACCCACGCCGAAACAAGCGCTCATGAGCCCGAAGTGGCGAG
CCCGATCTTCCCCATCGGTGATGTCGGCGATATAGGCGCCAGCAACCGCACCTGTGGCGCCGGTGATGCC
GGCCACGATGCGTCCGGCGTAGAGGATCGAGATCTCGATCCCGCGAAATTAATACGACTCACTATAGGGG
AATTGTGAGCGGATAACAATTCCCCTCTAAGCTTCCGAGCTCTCGAATTCAAAGGAGGTACCCACCATGA
CGGCACTGACTGAAGGCGCAAAACTGTTCGAGAAAGAAATCCCATATATCACTGAGCTGGAAGGTGACGT
TGAAGGTATGAAGTTTATCATCAAGGGTGAAGGCACCGGTGACGCGAGCGTCGGTAAAGTGGATGCTCAG
TTCATTTGTACCACGGGCGACGTTCCGGTTCCGTGGAGCACGCTGGTCACCACGCTGACGTATGGTGCTC
AGTGCTTTGCCAAGTATCCGCGCCACATTGCGGATTTCTTCAAAAGCTGCATGCCGGAAGGTTACGTCCA
AGAGCGCACCATCACCTTTGAGGGTGATGGCGTGTTCAAGACCCGTGCGGAAGTCACCTTTGAAAATGGC
AGCGTGTACAACCGTGTAAAACTGAACGGCCAGGGTTTCAAGAAGGACGGCCACGTGCTGGGCAAAAATC
TGGAGTTTAACTTTACCCCTCATTGTTTGTACATTTGGGGTGACCAAGCGAATCATGGCCTGAAGAGCGC
GTTCAAAATCATGCATGAGATCACCGGCTCCAAAGAGGATTTCATTGTTGCCGATCACACCCAAATGAAT
ACCCCGATTGGTGGTGGTCCGGTGCACGTGCCGGAGTACCACCACATTACGTATCATGTTACCCTGTCTA
AAGACGTCACCGATCACCGTGACCATTTGAACATTGTTGAGGTGATCAAGGCAGTTGACCTGGAGACGTA
CCGCTAGAAGTTGTCTCCTCCTGCACTGACTGACTGATACAATCGATTTCTGGATCCGCAGGCCTCTGCT
AGCTTGACTGACTGAGATACAGCGTACCTTCAGCTCACAGACATGATAAGATACATTGATGAGTTTGGAC
AAACCACAACTAGAATGCAGTGAAAAAAATGCTTTATTTGTGAAATTTGTGATGCTATTGCTTTATTTGT
AACCATTATAAGCTGCAATAAACAAGTTAACAACAACAATTGCATTCATTTTATGTTTCAGGTTCAGGGG
GAGGTGTGGGAGGTTTTTTAAAGCAAGTAAAACCTCTACAAATGTGGTATTGGCCCATCTCTATCGGTAT
CGTAGCATAACCCCTTGGGGCCTCTAAACGGGTCTTGAGGGGTTTTTTGTGCCCCTCGGGCCGGATTGCT
ATCTACCGGCATTGGCGCAGAAAAAAATGCCTGATGCGACGCTGCGCGTCTTATACTCCCACATATGCCA
GATTCAGCAACGGATACGGCTTCCCCAACTTGCCCACTTCCATACGTGTCCTCCTTACCAGAAATTTATC
CTTAAGGTCGTCAGCTATCCTGCAGGCGATCTCTCGATTTCGATCAAGACATTCCTTTAATGGTCTTTTC
TGGACACCACTAGGGGTCAGAAGTAGTTCATCAAACTTTCTTCCCTCCCTAATCTCATTGGTTACCTTGG
GCTATCGAAACTTAATTAAGGAAGATGCCAGGAAGATACTTAACAGGGAAGTGAGAGGGCCGCGGCAAAG
CCGTTTTTCCATAGGCTCCGCCCCCCTGACAAGCATCACGAAATCTGACGCTCAAATCAGTGGTGGCGAA
ACCCGACAGGACTATAAAGATACCAGGCGTTTCCCCCTGGCGGCTCCCTCGTGCGCTCTCCTGTTCCTGC
CTTTCGGTTTACCGGTGTCATTCCGCTGTTATGGCCGCGTTTGTCTCATTCCACGCCTGACACTCAGTTC
CGGGTAGGCAGTTCGCTCCAAGCTGGACTGTATGCACGAACCCCCCGTTCAGTCCGACCGCTGCGCCTTA
TCCGGTAACTATCGTCTTGAGTCCAACCCGGAAAGACATGCAAAAGCACCACTGGCAGCAGCCACTGGTA
ATTGATTTAGAGGAGTTAGTCTTGAAGTCATGCGCCGGTTAAGGCTAAACTGAAAGGACAAGTTTTGGTG
ACTGCGCTCCTCCAAGCCAGTTACCTCGGTTCAAAGAGTTGGTAGCTCAGAGAACCTTCGAAAAACCGCC
CTGCAAGGCGGTTTTTTCGTTTTCAGAGCAAGAGATTACGCGCAGACCAAAACGATCTCAAGAAGATCAT
CTTATTAAGGGGTCTGACGCTCAGTGGAACGAAAAATTTGGTGGTATTTAAATTTCCGAACTCTCCAAGG
CCCTCGTCGGAAAATCTTCAAACCTTTCGTCCGATCCATCTTGCAGGCTACCTCTCGAACGAACTATCGC
AAGTCTCTTGGCCGGCCTTGCGCCTTGGCTATTGCTTGGCAGCGCCTATCGCCAGGTATTACTCCAATCC
CGAATATCCGAGATCGGGATCACCCGAGAGAAGTTCAACCTACATCCTCAATCCCGATCTATCCGAGATC
CGAGGAATATCGAAATCGGGGCGCGCCTGGTGTACCGAGAACGATCCTCTCAGTGCGAGTCTCGACGATC
CATATCGTTGCTTGGCAGTCAGCCAGTCGGAATCCAGCTTGGGACCCAGGAAGTCCAATCGTCAGATATT
GTACTCAAGCCTGGTCACGGCAGCGTACCGATCTGTTTAAACCTAGATATTGATAGTCTGATCGGTCAAC
GTATAATCGAGTCCTAGCTTTTGCAAACATCTATCAAGAGACAGGATCAGCAGGAGGCTTTCGCATGAGT
ATTCAACATTTCCGTGTCGCCCTTATTCCCTTTTTTGCGGCATTTTGCCTTCCTGTTTTTGCTCACCCAG
AAACGCTGGTGAAAGTAAAAGATGCTGAAGATCAGTTGGGTGCGCGAGTGGGTTACATCGAACTGGATCT
CAACAGCGGTAAGATCCTTGAGAGTTTTCGCCCCGAAGAACGCTTTCCAATGATGAGCACTTTTAAAGTT
CTGCTATGTGGCGCGGTATTATCCCGTATTGACGCCGGGCAAGAGCAACTCGGTCGCCGCATACACTATT
CTCAGAATGACTTGGTTGAGTATTCACCAGTCACAGAAAAGCATCTTACGGATGGCATGACAGTAAGAGA
ATTATGCAGTGCTGCCATAACCATGAGTGATAACACTGCGGCCAACTTACTTCTGACAACGATTGGAGGA
CCGAAGGAGCTAACCGCTTTTTTGCACAACATGGGGGATCATGTAACTCGCCTTGATCGTTGGGAACCGG
AGCTGAATGAAGCCATACCAAACGACGAGCGTGACACCACGATGCCTGTAGCAATGGCAACAACCTTGCG
TAAACTATTAACTGGCGAACTACTTACTCTAGCTTCCCGGCAACAGTTGATAGACTGGATGGAGGCGGAT
AAAGTTGCAGGACCACTTCTGCGCTCGGCCCTTCCGGCTGGCTGGTTTATTGCTGATAAATCTGGAGCCG
GTGAGCGTGGGTCTCGCGGTATCATTGCAGCACTGGGGCCAGATGGTAAGCCCTCCCGTATCGTAGTTAT
CTACACGACGGGGAGTCAGGCAACTATGGATGAACGAAATAGACAGATCGCTGAGATAGGTGCCTCACTG
ATTAAGCATTGGTAACCGATTCTAGGTGCATTGGCGCAGAAAAAAATGCCTGATGCGACGCTGCGCGTCT
TATACTCCCACATATGCCAGATTCAGCAACGGATACGGCTTCCCCAACTTGCCCACTTCCATACGTGTCC
TCCTTACCAGAAATTTATCCTTAAGATCCCGAATCGTTTAAACTCGACTCTGGCTCTATCGAATCTCCGT
CGTTTCGAGCTTACGCGAACAGCCGTGGCGCTCATTTGCTCGTCGGGCATCGAATCTCGTCAGCTATCGT
CAGCTTACCTTTTTGGCA
